>Addgene plasmid #25687 | pEBB HA BIR 1 | addgene partial sequence | sequence record 31728 | 25687 with EF-1a-F
TGTCGTGAGGATTCTCTAGAGATCCCTCGACCTCGAGATCCATTGTGCTGGATCTCACCATGGCTTCTAG
CTATCCTTATGACGTGCCTGACTATGCCAGCCTGGGATCCATGACTTTTAACAGTTTTGAAGGATCTAAA
ACTTGTGTACCTGCAGACATCAATAAGGAAGAAGAATTTGTAGAAGAGTTTAATAGATTAAAAACTTTTG
CTAATTTTCCAAGTGGTAGTCCTGTTTCAGCATCAACACTGGCACGAGCAGGGTTTCTTTATACTGGTGA
AGGAGATACCGTGCGGTGCTTTAGTTGTCATGCAGCTGTAGATAGATGGCAATATGGAGACTCAGCAGTT
GGAAGACACAGGAAAGTATCCCCAAATTGCAGATTTATCAACGGCTTTTATCTTGAAAATAGTGCCACGC
AGTCTACAAATTCTGGTATCCAGAATGGTCAGTACAAAGTTGAAAACTATCTGGGAAGCTGACCGCGGCC
GCGACTCTAGAGTGAGGGTCCCCACCTGGGACCCTTGAGAGTATCAGGTCTCCCACGTGGGAGACAAGAA
ATCCCTGTTTAATATTTAAACAGCAGTGTTCCCCATCTGGGTCCTTGCACCCCTCACTCTGGCCTCAGCC
GACTGCACAGCGGCCCCTGCATCCCCTTGGCTGTGAGGCCCCTGGACAAGCAGAGGTGGCCAGAGCTGGG
AGGCATGGCCCTGGGGTCCCACGAATTTGCTGGGGAATCTCGTTTTTCTTCTTAAGACTTTTGGGACATG
GTTTGACTCCCGAACATCACCGACGTGTCTCCTGTTTTTCTGGGTGGCCTCGGGACACCTGCCCTGCCCC
CACGAGGGTCAGGACTGTGACTCTTTTT
