[The description below was written by a language model from this plasmid's Addgene catalogue record.]
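Description:
pEBB HA BIR 1 is a mammalian expression plasmid built on the pEBB backbone (about 5.35 kb without insert) that encodes an isolated fragment of human XIAP (X-linked inhibitor of apoptosis, also known as hILP or BIRC4). The insert of roughly 500 bp covers amino acids 1–124, corresponding to the first baculoviral IAP repeat (BIR1) domain, and was cloned between BamHI and NotI sites. An HA epitope tag supplied by the backbone is fused to the N terminus, so the truncated protein can be detected or immunoprecipitated with anti-HA antibodies. In bacteria the plasmid is maintained at high copy and selected with ampicillin. The record does not explicitly name the promoter, although the use of an EF-1α forward primer for sequencing suggests that expression is driven from an EF-1α promoter upstream of the tag and insert. No mammalian selection marker or other regulatory elements are listed, and no feature table is available to confirm the origin of replication or polyadenylation signal.

The construct appears to be a domain-mapping reagent, expressing a single domain of XIAP in isolation. The associated study concerned separating XIAP's signalling functions from its caspase-inhibitory activity. Expressing BIR1 on its own in transfected mammalian cells allows that domain's contribution to protein interactions and downstream signalling to be tested apart from the rest of the protein. The HA tag provides a common handle for checking expression levels and for co-immunoprecipitation experiments.
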