Addgene plasmid #25687: pEBB HA BIR 1
Depositing lab: Colin Duckett. Publication: Uncoupling of the signaling and caspase-inhibitory properties of X-linked inhibitor of apoptosis. Lewis J, Burstein E, Reffey SB, Bratton SB, Roberts AB, Duckett CS. J Biol Chem. 2004 Mar 5. 279(10):9023-9. 10.1074/jbc.M312891200 PubMed 14701799.
Backbone
  Vector backbone: pEBB
  Backbone manufacturer: Baltimore Lab
  Backbone size w/o insert (bp): 5353
  Vector type: Mammalian Expression
Growth in bacteria
  Bacterial resistance: Ampicillin, 100 μg/mL
  Growth temperature: 37°C
  Growth strain: DH5alpha
  Copy number: High Copy
Gene/Insert
  Gene/Insert name: XIAP (alt name: hILP)
  Species: H. sapiens (human)
  Insert size (bp): 500
  Mutation: aa 1-124 (BIR 1)
  GenBank ID: HSU32974
  Entrez Gene: XIAP (a.k.a. API3, BIRC4, IAP-3, ILP1, MIHA, XLP2, hIAP-3, hIAP3)
  Tag / fusion protein: HA (N terminal on backbone)
  Cloning method: Restriction Enzyme; 5′ cloning site BamHI (unknown if destroyed); 3′ cloning site NotI (unknown if destroyed)
  Sequencing primers: 5′ EF-1a Forward; 3′ M13_puc_F
Terms and licenses: Academic/Nonprofit Terms; Industry Terms: Not Available to Industry
Depositor comments: #826
How to cite: pEBB HA BIR 1 was a gift from Colin Duckett (Addgene plasmid # 25687 ; http://n2t.net/addgene:25687 ; RRID:Addgene_25687)
